>Addgene plasmid #12766 | DCT.VV.Orf78 | addgene partial sequence | sequence record 19161 | T7 5'-TAATACGACTCACTATAGGG-3'
GAGCTCGGATCCAGTACCCTTCACCGAATTCCAGCTGACCACCATGGCTGAATGGCATAAAATTATCGAG
GATATCTCAAAAAATAATAAGTTCGAGGATGCCGCCATCGTTGATTACAAGACTACAAAGAATGTTCTAG
CTGCTATTCCTAACAGAACATTTGCCAAGATTAATCCGGGTGAAATTATTCCTCTCATCACTAATCGTAA
TATTCTAAAACCTCTTATTGGTCAGAAATATTGTATTGTATATACTAACTCTCTAATGGATGAGAACACG
TATGCTATGGAGTTGCTTACTGGGTACGCCCCTGTATCTCCGATCGTTATAGCGAGAACTCATACCGCAC
TTATATTTTTGATGGGTAAGCCAACAACATCCAGACGTGACGTGTATAGAACGTGTAGAGATCACGCTAC
CCGTGTACGCGCAACTGGTAATTAAGCAATTCCCGGGGATCCGAATAAAGGGTCAAGACAATTCTGCAGA
TATCCAGCACAGTGGCGGCCGCTCGAGTCTAGAGGGCCCGCGGTTCGAAGGTAAGCCTATCCCTAACCCT
CTCCTCGGTCTCGATTCTACGCGTACCGGTCATCATCACCATCACCATTGAGTTTAAACCCGCTGATCAG
CCTCGACTGTGCCTTCTAGTTGCCAGCCATCTGTTGTTTGCCCCTCCCCCGTGCCTTCCTTGACCCTGGA
AGGTGCCACTCCCACTGTCCTTTCCTAATAAAATGAGGAAATTGCATCGCATGTCTG
