[The description below was written by a language model from this plasmid's Addgene catalogue record.]
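Description:
DCT.VV.Orf78 is a mammalian expression plasmid built on the commercial pcDNA 3.1D V5-His-TOPO backbone (about 5.5 kb without insert). It carries a 402 bp vaccinia virus open reading frame annotated as VV_WR_167, a profilin homolog. The record lists BamHI sites flanking the insert at both ends, neither destroyed, so the ORF can in principle be excised as a single fragment. The plasmid is maintained at high copy in E. coli under ampicillin selection, and a neomycin resistance marker allows G418 selection of transfected mammalian cells.

The record gives no feature table and does not explicitly state the promoter or tags. Vectors of this backbone family generally drive the insert from a CMV immediate-early promoter, with an upstream T7 promoter site, which fits the universal T7 sequencing primer listed here. They also offer optional C-terminal V5 and polyhistidine tags. Whether the ORF is in frame with those tags in this clone is not stated.

The plasmid belongs to a library of individually cloned vaccinia ORFs, and its name and number have meaning only within that library. The associated work aimed to identify poxvirus CD8+ T cell determinants to support the design and characterization of smallpox vaccines. In that context, each viral gene would be expressed in mammalian cells so that the antigens recognized by T cells can be identified. The depositors stress that these clones were made for screening. The insert may differ from the canonical GenBank sequence, so the quality-control sequencing and the library's accompanying data should be checked before assuming sequence fidelity.
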