Addgene plasmid #12766: DCT.VV.Orf78
Purpose: This plasmid was designed for screening purposes and may contain discrepancies relative to the current canonical GenBank version of the gene.
Depositing lab: Jack Bennink & Jon Yewdell. Depositing organization: National Institute of Allergy and Infectious Diseases (NIAID). Publication: Identification of poxvirus CD8+ T cell determinants to enable rational design and characterization of smallpox vaccines. Tscharke DC, Karupiah G, Zhou J, Palmore T, Irvine KR, Haeryfar SM, Williams S, Sidney J, Sette A, Bennink JR, Yewdell JW. J Exp Med. 2005 January 3; 201(1): 95–104. 10.1084/jem.20041912 PubMed 15623576.
Backbone
  Vector backbone: pcDNA 3.1D V5-His-TOPO
  Backbone manufacturer: Invitrogen
  Backbone size w/o insert (bp): 5514
  Vector type: Mammalian Expression
  Selectable markers: Neomycin (select with G418)
Growth in bacteria
  Bacterial resistance: Ampicillin, 100 μg/mL
  Growth temperature: 37°C
  Growth strain: DH5alpha
  Copy number: High Copy
Gene/Insert
  Gene/Insert name: VV.Orf78 (alt names: VV_WR_167; profilin homolog)
  Species: Vaccinia Virus
  Insert size (bp): 402
  GenBank ID: 9791109
  Cloning method: Restriction Enzyme; 5′ cloning site BamHI (not destroyed); 3′ cloning site BamHI (not destroyed)
  Sequencing primers: 5′ Universal T7
Terms and licenses: Academic/Nonprofit Terms; Industry Terms: Not Available to Industry
Depositor comments: Please see the Vaccinia kit page ( https://www.addgene.org/vvorf/ ) for more information. The kit page contains the supplemental VVOrfData spreadsheet, which includes important information about this plasmid. The plasmid and insert names provided here relate only to this library. The name of the ORF (if present) in VACV strain Copenhagen and the name of the ORF (if annotated) in VACV strain WR sequence can be found in VVOrfData spreadsheet. Please note that the amino acid sequence given for each ORF in the spreadsheet may contain some errors. Additionally, changes from the expected sequence may be present in these plasmids. Please see Addgene's quality control sequence and sequencing notes in the VVOrfData spreadsheet before ordering this plasmid.
How to cite: DCT.VV.Orf78 was a gift from Jack Bennink & Jon Yewdell (Addgene plasmid # 12766 ; http://n2t.net/addgene:12766 ; RRID:Addgene_12766)
